>Addgene plasmid #34886 | m168 | addgene full sequence | sequence record 266909 | Addgene NGS Result
GAGGCGGTTTGCGTATTGGGCGCTCTTCCGCTTCCTCGCTCACTGACTCGCTGCGCTCGGTCGTTCGGCT
GCGGCGAGCGGTATCAGCTCACTCAAAGGCGGTAATACGGTTATCCACAGAATCAGGGGATAACGCAGGA
AAGAACATGTGAGCAAAAGGCCAGCAAAAGGCCAGGAACCGTAAAAAGGCCGCGTTGCTGGCGTTTTTCC
ATAGGCTCCGCCCCCCTGACGAGCATCACAAAAATCGACGCTCAAGTCAGAGGTGGCGAAACCCGACAGG
ACTATAAAGATACCAGGCGTTTCCCCCTGGAAGCTCCCTCGTGCGCTCTCCTGTTCCGACCCTGCCGCTT
ACCGGATACCTGTCCGCCTTTCTCCCTTCGGGAAGCGTGGCGCTTTCTCATAGCTCACGCTGTAGGTATC
TCAGTTCGGTGTAGGTCGTTCGCTCCAAGCTGGGCTGTGTGCACGAACCCCCCGTTCAGCCCGACCGCTG
CGCCTTATCCGGTAACTATCGTCTTGAGTCCAACCCGGTAAGACACGACTTATCGCCACTGGCAGCAGCC
ACTGGTAACAGGATTAGCAGAGCGAGGTATGTAGGCGGTGCTACAGAGTTCTTGAAGTGGTGGCCTAACT
ACGGCTACACTAGAAGAACAGTATTTGGTATCTGCGCTCTGCTGAAGCCAGTTACCTTCGGAAAAAGAGT
TGGTAGCTCTTGATCCGGCAAACAAACCACCGCTGGTAGCGGTGGTTTTTTTGTTTGCAAGCAGCAGATT
ACGCGCAGAAAAAAAGGATCTCAAGAAGATCCTTTGATCTTTTCTACGGGGTCTGACGCTCAGTGGAACG
AAAACTCACGTTAAGGGATTTTGGTCATGAGATTATCAAAAAGGATCTTCACCTAGATCCTTTTAAATTA
AAAATGAAGTTTTAAATCAATCTAAAGTATATATGAGTAAACTTGGTCTGACAGTTACCAATGCTTAATC
AGTGAGGCACCTATCTCAGCGATCTGTCTATTTCGTTCATCCATAGTTGCCTGACTCCCCGTCGTGTAGA
TAACTACGATACGGGAGGGCTTACCATCTGGCCCCAGTGCTGCAATGATACCGCGAGACCCACGCTCACC
GGCTCCAGATTTATCAGCAATAAACCAGCCAGCCGGAAGGGCCGAGCGCAGAAGTGGTCCTGCAACTTTA
TCCGCCTCCATCCAGTCTATTAATTGTTGCCGGGAAGCTAGAGTAAGTAGTTCGCCAGTTAATAGTTTGC
GCAACGTTGTTGCCATTGCTACAGGCATCGTGGTGTCACGCTCGTCGTTTGGTATGGCTTCATTCAGCTC
CGGTTCCCAACGATCAAGGCGAGTTACATGATCCCCCATGTTGTGCAAAAAAGCGGTTAGCTCCTTCGGT
CCTCCGATCGTTGTCAGAAGTAAGTTGGCCGCAGTGTTATCACTCATGGTTATGGCAGCACTGCATAATT
CTCTTACTGTCATGCCATCCGTAAGATGCTTTTCTGTGACTGGTGAGTACTCAACCAAGTCATTCTGAGA
ATAGTGTATGCGGCGACCGAGTTGCTCTTGCCCGGCGTCAATACGGGATAATACCGCGCCACATAGCAGA
ACTTTAAAAGTGCTCATCATTGGAAAACGTTCTTCGGGGCGAAAACTCTCAAGGATCTTACCGCTGTTGA
GATCCAGTTCGATGTAACCCACTCGTGCACCCAACTGATCTTCAGCATCTTTTACTTTCACCAGCGTTTC
TGGGTGAGCAAAAACAGGAAGGCAAAATGCCGCAAAAAAGGGAATAAGGGCGACACGGAAATGTTGAATA
CTCATACTCTTCCTTTTTCAATATTATTGAAGCATTTATCAGGGTTATTGTCTCATGAGCGGATACATAT
TTGAATGTATTTAGAAAAATAAACAAATAGGGGTTCCGCGCACATTTCCCCGAAAAGTGCCACCTAAATT
GTAAGCGTTAATATTTTGTTAAAATTCGCGTTAAATTTTTGTTAAATCAGCTCATTTTTTAACCAATAGG
CCGAAATCGGCAAAATCCCTTATAAATCAAAAGAATAGACCGAGATAGGGT
[37 nt withheld, positions 2082-2118]
AAAGAACGTGGACTCCAACGTCAAAGG
[49 nt withheld, positions 2146-2194]
T
[91 nt withheld, positions 2196-2286]
G
[124 nt withheld, positions 2288-2411]
CCCATTCGCCATTCAGGCTGCGCAACTGTTGGGAAGGGCGATCGGTGCGGGCCTCTTCGCTATTACGCCA
GCTGGCGAAAGGGGGATGTGCTGCAAGGCGATTAAGTTGGGTAACGCCAGGGTTTTCCCAGTCACGACGT
TGTAAAACGACGGCCAGTGAGCGCGCGTAATACGACTCACTATAGGGCGAATTGGAGCTCCACCGCGGTG
GCGGCCGCTCTAGAGAGCTTGGCCCATTGCATACGTTGTATCCATATCATAATATGTACATTTATATTGG
CTCATGTCCAACATTACCGCCATGTTGACATTGATTATTGACTAGTTATTAATAGTAATCAATTACGGGG
TCATTAGTTCATAGCCCATATATGGAGTTCCGCGTTACATAACTTACGGTAAATGGCCCGCCTGGCTGAC
CGCCCAACGACCCCCGCCCATTGACGTCAATAATGACGTATGTTCCCATAGTAACGCCAATAGGGACTTT
CCATTGACGTCAATGGGTGGAGTATTTACGGTAAACTGCCCACTTGGCAGTACATCAAGTGTATCATATG
CCAAGTACGCCCCCTATTGACGTCAATGACGGTAAATGGCCCGCCTGGCATTATGCCCAGTACATGACCT
TATGGGACTTTCCTACTTGGCAGTACATCTACGTATTAGTCATCGCTATTACCATGGTGATGCGGTTTTG
GCAGTACATCAATGGGCGTGGATAGCGGTTTGACTCACGGGGATTTCCAAGTCTCCACCCCATTGACGTC
AATGGGAGTTTGTTTTGGCACCAAAATCAACGGGACTTTCCAAAATGTCGTAACAACTCCGCCCCATTGA
CGCAAATGGGCGGTAGGCGTGTACGGTGGGAGGTCTATATAAGCAGAGCTCGTTTAGTGAACCGTCAGAT
CGCCTGGAGACGCCATCCACGCTGTTTTGACCTCCATAGAAGACACCGGGACCGATCCAGCCTCCGGTCG
ACCGATCCTGAGAACTTCAGGGTGAGTTTGGGGACCCTTGATTGTTCTTTCTTTTTCGCTATTGTAAAAT
TCATGTTATATGGAGGGGGCAAAGTTTTCAGGGTGTTGTTTAGAATGGGAAGATGTCCCTTGTATCACCA
TGGACCCTCATGATAATTTTGTTTCTTTCACTTTCTACTCTGTTGACAACCATTGTCTCCTCTTATTTTC
TTTTCATTTTCTGTAACTTTTTCGTTAAACTTTAGCTTGCATTTGTAACGAATTTTTAAATTCACTTTTG
TTTATTTGTCAGATTGTAAGTACTTTCTCTAATCACTTTTTTTTCAAGGCAATCAGGGTATATTATATTG
TACTTCAGCACAGTTTTAGAGAACAATTGTTATAATTAAATGATAAGGTAGAATATTTCTGCATATAAAT
TCTGGCTGGCGTGGAAATATTCTTATTGGTAGAAACAACTACACCCTGGTCATCATCCTGCCTTTCTCTT
TATGGTTACAATGATATACACTGTTTGAGATGAGGATAAAATACTCTGAGTCCAAACCGGGCCCCTCTGC
TAACCATGTTCATGCCTTCTTCTCTTTCCTACAGCTCCTGGGCAACGTGCTGGTTGTTGTGCTGTCTCAT
CATTTTGGCAAAGAATTCCTCGACGGATCCCTCGACCTAGACATTTCATCTGACTAATACTACAACACCA
CCACCATGGCGTCCGCAGCACCACTGGTCACGGCAATGTGTTTGCTCGGAAATGTGAGCTTCCCATGCGA
CCGCCCGCCCACATGCTATACCCGCGAACCTTCCAGAGCCCTCGACATCCTTGAAGAGAACGTGAACCAT
GAGGCCTACGATACCCTGCTCAATGCCATATTGCGGTGCGGATCGTCTGGCAGCGTCATTGACGACTTTA
CCCTGACCAGCCCCTACTTGGGCACATGCTCGTACTGCCACCATACTGAACCGTGCTTCAGCCCTGTTAA
GATCGAGCAGGTCTGGGACGAAGCGGACGATAACACCATACGCATACAGACTTCCGCCCAGTTTGGATAC
GACCAAAGCGGAGCAGCAAGCGCAAACAAGTACCGCTACATGGCGGCTGCGGCGGTAACCGACAACAAAT
TCAACAAAGAACAACAAAACGCGTTCTATGAGATCTTACATTTACCTAACTTAAACGAAGAACAACGAAA
CGCCTTCATCCAAAGTTTAAAAGATGACCCAAGCCAAAGCGCTAACCTTTTAGCAGAAGCTAAAAAGCTA
AATGATGCTCAGGCGCCGAAAGTAGACAACAAATTCAACAAAGAACAACAAAACGCGTTCTATGAGATCT
TACATTTACCTAACTTAAACGAAGAACAACGAAACGCCTTCATCCAAAGTTTAAAAGATGACCCAAGCCA
AAGCGCTAACCTTTTAGCAGAAGCTAAAAAGCTAAATGATGCTCAGGCGCCGAAAGTAGACGCGAATTCG
AGCTCGGTACCCGGGGATCCGGTAACCACCGTTAAAGAAGGCACCATGGATGACATCAAGATTAGCACCT
CAGGACCGTGTAGAAGGCTTAGCTACAAAGGATACTTTCTCCTCGCAAAATGCCCTCCAGGGGACAGCGT
AACGGTTAGCATAGTGAGTAGCAACTCAGCAACGTCATGTACACTGGCCCGCAAGATAAAACCAAAATTC
GTGGGACGGGAAAAATATGATCTACCTCCCGTTCACGGTAAAAAAATTCCTTGCACAGTGTACGACCGTC
TGGCAGCAACAACTGCAGGCTACATCACTATGCACAGGCCGGGACCGCACGCTTATACATCCTACCTGGA
AGAATCATCAGGGAAAGTTTACGCAAAGCCGCCATCTGGGAAGAACATTACGTATGAGTGCAAGTGCGGC
GACTACAAGACCGGAACCGTTTCGACCCGCACCGAAATCACTGGTTGCACCGCCATCAAGCAGTGCGTCG
CCTATAAGAGCGACCAAACGAAGTGGGTCTTCAACTCACCGGACTTGATCAGACATGACGACCACACGGT
CCAAGGGAAATTGCATTTGCCTTTCAAGTTGATCCCGAGTACCTGCATGGTCCCTGTTGCCCACGCGCCG
AATGTAATACATGGCTTTAAACACATCAGCCTCCAATTAGATACAGACCACTTGACATTGCTCACCACCA
GGAGACTAGGGGCAAACCCGGAACCAACCACTGAATGGATCGTCGGAAAGACGGTCAGAAACTTCACCGT
CGACCGAGATGGCCTGGAATACATATGGGGAAATCATGAGCCAGTGAGGGTCTATGCCCAAGAGTCAGCA
CCAGGAGACCCTCACGGATGGCCACACGAAATAGTACAGCATTACTACCATCGCCATCCTGTGTACACCA
TCTTAGCCGTCGCATCAGCTACCGTGGCGATGATGATTGGCGTAACTGTTGCAGTGTTATGTGCCTGTAA
AGCGCGCCGTGAGTGCCTGACGCCATACGCCCTGGCCCCAAACGCCGTAATCCCAACTTCGCTGGCACTC
TTGTGCTGCGTTAGGTCGGCCAATGCTGAAACGTTCACCGAGACCATGAGTTACTTGTGGTCGAACAGTC
AGCCGTTCTTCTGGGTCCAGTTGTGCATACCTTTGGCCGCTTTCATCGTTCTAATGCGCTGCTGCTCCTG
CTGCCTGCCTTTTTTAGTGGTTGCCGGCGCCTACCTGGCGAAGGTAGACGCCTACGAACATGCGACCACT
GTTCCAAATGTGCCACAGATACCGTATAAGGCACTTGTTGAAAGGGCAGGGTATGCCCCGCTCAATTTGG
AGATCACTGTCATGTCCTCGGAGGTTTTGCCTTCCACCAACCAAGAGTACATTACCTGCAAATTCACCAC
TGTGGTCCCCTCCCCAAAAATCAAATGCTGCGGCTCCTTGGAATGTCAGCCGGCCGCTCATGCAGGCTAT
ACCTGCAAGGTCTTCGGAGGGGTCTACCCCTTTATGTGGGGAGGAGCGCAATGTTTTTGCGACAGTGAGA
ACAGCCAGATGAGTGAGGCGTACGTCGAATTGTCAGCAGATTGCGCGTCTGACCACGCGCAGGCGATTAA
GGTGCACACTGCCGCGATGAAAGTAGGACTGCGTATTGTGTACGGGAACACTACCAGTTTCCTAGATGTG
TACGTGAACGGAGTCACACCAGGAACGTCTAAAGACTTGAAAGTCATAGCTGGACCAATTTCAGCATCGT
TTACGCCATTCGATCATAAGGTCGTTATCCATCGCGGCCTGGTGTACAACTATGACTTCCCGGAATATGG
AGCGATGAAACCAGGAGCGTTTGGAGACATTCAAGCTACCTCCTTGACTAGCAAGGATCTCATCGCCAGC
ACAGACATTAGGCTACTCAAGCCTTCCGCCAAGAACGTGCATGTCCCGTACACGCAGGCCTCATCAGGAT
TTGAGATGTGGAAAAACAACTCAGGCCGCCCACTGCAGGAAACCGCACCTTTCGGGTGTAAGATTGCAGT
AAATCCGCTCCGAGCGGTGGACTGTTCATACGGGAACATTCCCATTTCTATTGACATCCCGAACGCTGCC
TTTATCAGGACATCAGATGCACCACTGGTCTCAACAGTCAAATGTGAAGTCAGTGAGTGCACTTATTCAG
CAGACTTCGGCGGGATGGCCACCCTGCAGTATGTATCCGACCGCGAAGGTCAATGCCCCGTACATTCGCA
TTCGAGCACAGCAACTCTCCAAGAGTCGACAGTACATGTCCTGGAGAAAGGAGCGGTGACAGTACACTTT
AGCACCGCGAGTCCACAGGCGAACTTTATCGTATCGCTGTGTGGGAAGAAGACAACATGCAATGCAGAAT
GTAAACCACCAGCTGACCATATCGTGAGCACCCCGCACAAAAATGACCAAGAATTTCAAGCCGCCATCTC
AAAAACATCATGGAGTTGGCTGTTTGCCCTTTTCGGCGGCGCCTCGTCGCTATTAATTATAGGACTTATG
ATTTTTGCTTGCAGCATGATGCTGACTAGCACACGAAGATGACTCGAGTCGAGGGATCCGTCGAGGAATT
CACTCCTCAGGTGCAGGCTGCCTATCAGAAGGTGGTGGCTGGTGTGGCCAATGCCCTGGCTCACAAATAC
CACTGAGATCTTTTTCCCTCTGCCAAAAATTATGGGGACATCATGAAGCCCCTTGAGCATCTGACTTCTG
GCTAATAAAGGAAATTTATTTTCATTGCAATAGTGTGTTGGAATTTTTTGTGTCTCTCACTCGGAAGGAC
ATATGGGAGGGCAAATCATTTAAAACATCAGAATGAGTATTTGGTTTAGAGTTTGGCAACATATGCCCAT
ATGCTGGCTGCCATGAACAAAGGTTGGCTATAAAGAGGTCATCAGTATATGAAACAGCCCCCTGCTGTCC
ATTCCTTATTCCATAGAAAAGCCTTGACTTGAGGTTAGATTTTTTTTATATTTTGTTTTGTGTTATTTTT
TTCTTTAACATCCCTAAAATTTTCCTTACATGTTTTACTAGCCAGATTTTTCCTCCTCTCCTGACTACTC
CCAGTCATAGCTGTCCCTCTTCTCTTATGGAGATCCCTCGACGGATCGGCCGCAATTCGTAATCATGTCA
TAGCTGTTTCCTGTGTGAAATTGTTATCCGCTCACAATTCCACACAACATACGAGCCGGAAGCATAAAGT
GTAAAGCCTGGGGTGCCTAATGAGTGAGCTAACTCACATTAATTGCGTTGCGCTCACTGCCCGCTTTCCA
GTCGGGAAACCTGTCGTGCCAGCTGCATTAATGAATCGGCCAACGCGCGGGGA
Features (pLannotate 1.2.2; 17 found; start..end, strand, type, name):
    206..794     -  rep_origin     ori: high-copy-number ColE1/pMB1/pBR322/pUC origin of replication
    965..1825    -  CDS            AmpR: β-lactamase; bla; confers resistance to ampicillin, carbenicillin, and related antibiotics
   1826..1930    -  promoter       AmpR promoter: bla
   1983..2411    -  rep_origin     f1 ori (sequence partly withheld): f1 bacteriophage origin of replication; arrow indicates direction of (+) strand synthesis
   2416..2571    -  CDS            lacZα (fragment): LacZα fragment of β-galactosidase; lacZ fragment
   2579..2597    +  promoter       T7 promoter: promoter for bacteriophage T7 RNA polymerase
   2606..2635    +  misc_feature   MCS (fragment): pBluescript multiple cloning site
   2718..3097    +  enhancer       CMV enhancer: human cytomegalovirus immediate early enhancer
   3098..3301    +  promoter       CMV promoter: human cytomegalovirus (CMV) immediate early promoter
   3413..3985    +  intron         β-globin intron: intron from rabbit β-globin gene
   4103..7420    +  CDS            POLS_SINDV (fragment): Experimental evidence at protein level: Swiss-Prot protein existence level 1. [Spike glycoprotein E1]: Class II viral fusion protein. Fusion activity is inactive as long as E1 is bound to E2 in mature virion. After virus attachment to target cell and endocytosis, acidification of the endosome would induce dissociation of E1/E2 heterodimer and concomitant trimerization of the E1 subunits. This E1 trimer is fusion active, and promotes release of viral nucleocapsid in cytoplasm after endosome and viral membrane fusion. Efficient fusion requires the presence of cholesterol and sphingolipid in the
   7447..7524    +  CDS            HBB (fragment): HBB_PONPY - Experimental evidence at transcript level: Swiss-Prot protein existence level 2. Involved in oxygen transport from the lung to the various peripheral tissues. From Pongo pygmaeus (Bornean orangutan).
   7595..7650    +  polyA_signal   β-globin poly(A) signal: rabbit β-globin polyadenylation signal (Gil and Proudfoot, 1987)
   8032..8048    -  protein_bind   lac operator: The lac repressor binds to the lac operator to inhibit transcription in E. coli. This inhibition can be relieved by adding lactose or isopropyl-β-D-thiogalactopyranoside (IPTG). lac repressor encoded by lacI
   8056..8086    -  promoter       lac promoter: promoter for the E. coli lac operon
   8101..8122    -  protein_bind   CAP binding site: CAP binding activates transcription in the presence of cAMP. E. coli catabolite activator protein
   8135..23      -  CDS            lacI (fragment) (across the origin): lac repressor; lacI; The lac repressor binds to the lac operator to inhibit transcription in E. coli. This inhibition can be relieved by adding lactose or isopropyl-β-D-thiogalactopyranoside (IPTG).
