[The description below was written by a language model from this plasmid's Addgene catalogue record and pLannotate feature annotations shown in this document.]
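Description:
m168 is a mammalian expression plasmid encoding an engineered Sindbis virus envelope, built on the pCMV-VSV-G backbone by removing the VSV-G coding region and substituting the Sindbis glycoprotein cassette between BstEII and XhoI sites. The sequenced plasmid is about 8.2 kb. It is maintained in E. coli at high copy through a ColE1/pUC-type origin and selected with ampicillin via the β-lactamase gene. An f1 origin and remnants of a pBluescript-style cloning region (lacZα fragment, T7 promoter, lac promoter/operator, partial lacI) are also present but play no role in mammalian expression.

The expression unit consists of the human CMV immediate-early enhancer and promoter, a rabbit β-globin intron that promotes efficient processing of the transcript, the roughly 3.3–3.4 kb Sindbis structural polyprotein fragment, a short residual β-globin coding fragment, and the rabbit β-globin polyadenylation signal. According to the depositor, the envelope carries a deletion of residues 61–64 in E3, the substitutions SLKQ68–71AAAA and KE159–160AA in E2, and an insertion of the ZZ domain of protein A into E2. Repository sequencing also found an R172G change in E2, which is not expected to affect function. The ZZ domain binds the Fc portion of immunoglobulins, so particles bearing this envelope can be directed by an added antibody, while E1 supplies the pH-dependent membrane fusion activity. In line with the associated publication on retargeting lentiviral vectors to P-glycoprotein on metastatic melanoma by intravenous injection, the plasmid serves as an envelope plasmid for pseudotyping lentiviral vectors for antibody-directed cell targeting. The record does not itself state the functional purpose of each point mutation.
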