Addgene plasmid #34886: m168
Depositing lab: Irvin Chen. Depositing organization: University of California, Los Angeles (UCLA). Publication: Lentiviral vector retargeting to P-glycoprotein on metastatic melanoma through intravenous injection. Morizono K, Xie Y, Ringpis GE, Johnson M, Nassanian H, Lee B, Wu L, Chen IS. Nat Med. 2005 Mar;11(3):346-52. Epub 2005 Feb 13. 10.1038/nm1192 PubMed 15711560.
Backbone
  Vector backbone: pCMV-VSV-G
  Backbone size w/o insert (bp): 5000
  Vector type: Mammalian Expression
Growth in bacteria
  Bacterial resistance: Ampicillin, 100 μg/mL
  Growth temperature: 37°C
  Growth strain: DH5alpha
  Copy number: High Copy
Gene/Insert
  Gene/Insert name: Sindbis virus envelope protein
  Species: Sindbus Virus
  Insert size (bp): 3400
  GenBank ID: AAA96976.1
  Promoter: CMV
  Cloning method: Restriction Enzyme; 5′ cloning site BstEII (not destroyed); 3′ cloning site XhoI (not destroyed)
  Sequencing primers: 5′ pCMV-VSV-G-Fwd: AACCGGGCCCCTCTGCTAAC
Terms and licenses: Academic/Nonprofit Terms; Industry Terms: Not Available to Industry
Depositor comments: m168 is a mutated version of the Sinbis virus envelope protein, which includes the following mutations: E3 domain--delta 61-64 E2 domain-- SLKQ68-71AAAA and KE159-160AA ZZ domain of protein A inserted into E2 domain This plasmid was created using Addgene Plasmid pCMV-VSV-G (#8454), where the VSV-G was removed and replaced with the Sindbis virus envelope protein (above). See attached map for details on construction and recommended restriction digest analysis. Please note that the Addgene sequencing results also found an R172G point mutation in the E2 domain--this is not expected to alter the function of the plasmid.
How to cite: m168 was a gift from Irvin Chen (Addgene plasmid # 34886 ; http://n2t.net/addgene:34886 ; RRID:Addgene_34886)
