>Addgene plasmid #34886 | m168 | addgene partial sequence | sequence record 43104 | Bglob-intron-F 5'-ctggtcatcatcctgccttt-3'
ATGAGGATAAAATACTCTGAGTCCAAACCGGGCCCCTCTGCTAACCATGTTCATGCCTTCTTCTCTTTCC
TACAGCTCCTGGGCAACGTGCTGGTTGTTGTGCTGTCTCATCATTTTGGCAAAGAATTCCTCGACGGATC
CCTCGACCTAGACATTTCATCTGACTAATACTACAACACCACCACCATGGCGTCCGCAGCACCACTGGTC
ACGGCAATGTGTTTGCTCGGAAATGTGAGCTTCCCATGCGACCGCCCGCCCACATGCTATACCCGCGAAC
CTTCCAGAGCCCTCGACATCCTTGAAGAGAACGTGAACCATGAGGCCTACGATACCCTGCTCAATGCCAT
ATTGCGGTGCGGATCGTCTGGCAGCGTCATTGACGACTTTACCCTGACCAGCCCCTACTTGGGCACATGC
TCGTACTGCCACCATACTGAACCGTGCTTCAGCCCTGTTAAGATCGAGCAGGTCTGGGACGAAGCGGACG
ATAACACCATACGCATACAGACTTCCGCCCAGTTTGGATACGACCAAAGCGGAGCAGCAAGCGCAAACAA
GTACCGCTACATGGCGGCTGCGGCGGTAACCGACAACAAATTCAACAAAGAACAACAAAACGCGTTCTAT
GAGATCTTACATTTACCTAACTTAAACGAAGAAGAACGAAACGCCTTGATCCAAAGTTTAAAAGATGACC
CAAGCCAAAGCGCTAACCTTTTAGCAGAAGCTAAAAAGCTAAATGATGCTCAGGCGCCGAAAGTAGACAA
CAAATTCAAC
