>Addgene plasmid #34886 | m168 | addgene partial sequence | sequence record 43330 | Bglob-pA-R 5'-ttttggcagagggaaaaaga-3'
GCCACACCAGCCACCACCTTCTGATAGGCAGCCTGCACCTGAGGAGTGAATTCCTCGACGGATCCCTCGA
CTCGAGTCATCTTCGTGTGCTAGTCAGCATCATGCTGCAAGCAAAAATCATAAGTCCTATAATTAATAGC
GACGAGGCGCCGCCGAAAAGGGCAAACAGCCAACTCCATGATGTTTTTGAGATGGCGGCTTGAAATTCTT
GGTCATTTTTGTGCGGGGTGCTCACGATATGGTCAGCTGGTGGTTTACATTCTGCATTGCATGTTGTCTT
CTTCCCACACAGCGATACGATAAAGTTCGCCTGTGGACTCGCGGTGCTAAAGTGTACTGTCACCGCTCCT
TTCTCCAGGACATGTACTGTCGACTCTTGGAGAGTTGCTGTGCTCGAATGCGAATGTACGGGGCATTGAC
CTTCGCGGTCGGATACATACTGCAGGGTGGCCATCCCGCCGAAGTCTGCTGAATAAGTGCACTCACTGAC
TTCACATTTGACTGTTGAGACCAGTGGTGCATCTGATGTCCTGATAAAGGCAGCGTTCGGGATGTCAATA
GAAATGGGAATGTTCCCGTATGAACAGTCCACCGCTCGGAGCGGATTTACTGCAATCTTACACCCGAAAG
GTGCGGTTTCCTGCAGTGGGCGGCCTGAGTTGTTTTTCCACATCTCAAATCCTGATGAGGCCTGCGTGTA
CGGGACATGCACGTTCTTGGCGGAAGGCTTGAGTAGCCTAATGTCTGTGCTGGCGATGAGATCCTTGCTA
GTCAAGGANGTA
