>Addgene plasmid #34886 | m168 | addgene partial sequence | sequence record 43874 | svEnv-F 5'-GAAGCGGACGATAACACCAT-3'
TGGATCGACCAAGCGGAGCAGCAAGCGCAAACAAGTACCGCTACATGGCGGCTGCGGCGGTAACCGACAA
CAAATTCAACAAAGAACAACAAAACGCGTTCTATGAGATCTTACATTTACCTAACTTAAACGAAGAACAA
CGAAACGCCTTCATCCAAAGTTTAAAAGATGACCCAAGCCAAAGCGCTAACCTTTTAGCAGAAGCTAAAA
AGCTAAATGATGCTCAGGCGCCGAAAGTAGACAACAAATTCAACAAAGAACAACAAAACGCGTTCTATGA
GATCTTACATTTACCTAACTTAAACGAAGAACAACGAAACGCCTTCATCCAAAGTTTAAAAGATGACCCA
AGCCAAAGCGCTAACCTTTTAGCAGAAGCTAAAAAGCTAAATGATGCTCAGGCGCCGAAAGTAGACGCGA
ATTCGAGCTCGGTACCCGGGGATCCGGTAACCACCGTTAAAGAAGGCACCATGGATGACATCAAGATTAG
CACCTCAGGACCGTGTAGAAGGCTTAGCTACAAAGGATACTTTCTCCTCGCAAAATGCCCTCCAGGGGAC
AGCGTAACGGTTAGCATAGTGAGTAGCAACTCAGCAACGTCATGTACACTGGCCCGCAAGATAAAACCAA
AATTCGTGGGACGGGAAAAATATGATCTACCTCCCGTTCACGGTAAAAAAATTCCTTGCACAGTGTACGA
CCGTCTGGCAGCAACAACTGCAGGCTACATCACTATGCACAGGCCGGGACCGCACGCTTATACATCCTAC
CTGGAAGAATCATCAGGGAAAGTTTACGCAAAGCCGCCATCTGGGAAGAACATTACGTATGAGTGCAAGT
