>Addgene plasmid #34886 | m168 | addgene partial sequence | sequence record 44957 | svE1-F 5'-aacggagtcacaccaggaac-3'
ATCGTTTACGCCATTCGATCATAAGGTCGTTATCCATCGCGGCCTGGTGTACAACTATGACTTCCCGGAA
TATGGAGCGATGAAACCAGGAGCGTTTGGAGACATTCAAGCTACCTCCTTGACTAGCAAGGATCTCATCG
CCAGCACAGACATTAGGCTACTCAAGCCTTCCGCCAAGAACGTGCATGTCCCGTACACGCAGGCCTCATC
AGGATTTGAGATGTGGAAAAACAACTCAGGCCGCCCACTGCAGGAAACCGCACCTTTCGGGTGTAAGATT
GCAGTAAATCCGCTCCGAGCGGTGGACTGTTCATACGGGAACATTCCCATTTCTATTGACATCCCGAACG
CTGCCTTTATCAGGACATCAGATGCACCACTGGTCTCAACAGTCAAATGTGAAGTCAGTGAGTGCACTTA
TTCAGCAGACTTCGGCGGGATGGCCACCCTGCAGTATGTATCCGACCGCGAAGGTCAATGCCCCGTACAT
TCGCATTCGAGCACAGCAACTCTCCAAGAGTCGACAGTACATGTCCTGGAGAAAGGAGCGGTGACAGTAC
ACTTTAGCACCGCGAGTCCACAGGCGAACTTTATCGTATCGCTGTGTGGGAAGAAGACAACATGCAATGC
AGAATGTAAACCACCAGCTGACCATATCGTGAGCACCCCGCACAAAAATGACCAAGAATTTCAAGCCGCC
ATCTCAAAAACATCATGGAGTTGGCTGTTTGCCCTTTTCGGCGGCGCCTCGTCGCTATTAATTATAGGAC
TTATGATTTTTGCTTGCAGCATGATGCTGACTAGCACACGAAGATGACTC
